>Addgene plasmid #37231 | pGEX4T1-GST-eIF4G1-His6 | addgene partial sequence | sequence record 49471 | pGEX5
GGTTCCGCGTGGATCCATGACAGACGAAACTGCTCACCCGACACAATCTGCTTCAAAGCAGGAATCTGCT
GCTCTGAAACAGACAGGCGATGACCAGCAGGAATCTCAGCAACAACGTGGCTACACCAACTACAACAATG
GTAGCAACTATACCCAAAAGAAGCCTTACAACAGCAACAGACCTCATCAGCAAAGAGGTGGTAAATTTGG
ACCAAACAGATATAACAACCGTGGCAACTATAATGGTGGCGGTAGTTTCAGAGGTGGACACATGGGAGCC
AACAGCTCAAACGTGCCATGGACTGGTTACTATAATAACTACCCGGTTTACTACCAGCCGCAGCAAATGG
CGGCCGCTGGTAGTGCCCCTGCTAATCCAATTCCTGTCGAAGAGAAGTCACCTGTTCCAACTAAGATAGA
AATCACTACCAAGTCTGGTGAACACTTAGATTTGAAAGAACAGCATAAAGCCAAGCTACAGTCTCAGGAA
AGATCAACTGTGTCTCCGCAACCAGAGTCAAAGTTAAAAGAAACTTCTGATTCTACTTCTACTTCTACTC
CAACTCCTACCCCTTCCACTAATGACTCTAAGGCCAGTTCTGAAGAAAATATATCTGAAGCTGAAAAGAC
AAGACGGAATTTCATCGAGCAAGTTAAACTTCGTAAAGCTGCTTTAGAAAAGAAGAGAAAGGAGCAACTT
GAAGGTTCTAGTGGCAACAATAATATTCCAATGAAGACTACCCCAGAAAATGTGGAAGAGAAGGGATCGG
ACAAACCTGAGGTAACCGAAAAAACCAAGCCTGCTGAA
