>Addgene plasmid #37231 | pGEX4T1-GST-eIF4G1-His6 | addgene partial sequence | sequence record 49934 | pGEX3
CCGCTCAATGATGATGATGATGATGCTCTTCGTCATCACTTTCTCCCATTAATGCACTGAACATATTTGT
TGCGGTAGAAGTTGGTGCAGCTGGTTCTTCCTTTGGAGGAGGAGCCCTTTGGCTATTTCTTTGAGAATAT
GTTCTGGTTGTGATAAAGCTATCTTTTGATGCAGGAGGAGCGTCCCGCCGGAAAGAGTGTCTATTACTGG
AGTTGTTCGTACGTCTTGAATTAGATCTTGAATTATTCTTCAATTGACGTTGTCTCTCCTCTTCCTCATG
AATCTGTTGAATGGTCTTAGGACCGTTGTCCTTCTTATCACTGTTCCAGTTCTTGTCGTGCCTTAATTCT
TTAATGTCGATCAACTTGAACTTGATTCTACTAGAAATCTTAGCAGTTTGAATAATATTGTCTAAAATAC
CGAACAAACTATCGAGCAATTGCGAACCCTCCAATGTTGCTTGACCCGTTCTGAAACTATCGGTCTCAAA
TTGTTCACCAACAGTATTTAACAATTCAACAACGGACTCTAGAGTTTCTTCAGATGGAGAATCCGTCAAA
TCCTTCATTAGTCTACGGAAACATTCGAACATCATCTTTCCAGTCAACAGATTCAGACGGTATAGGAAAC
CGATGAAACGAACCAAACCTAAACCCCGTCTCTTAGCAGAAGCAGCTGCATAGTACTCTTCTGACATCAT
CTCAGGTTCTAAATGGAGTACCATCTTCGTTTGTCGGTAATTTATCGGTCCAACCCTTGTCAAATTCGGC
ATGACATCTAGCAACCAA
