>Addgene plasmid #37231 | pGEX4T1-GST-eIF4G1-His6 | addgene partial sequence | sequence record 51552 | GST-R 5'-AAAGAAGTCGAGTGGGTTGC-3'
AATGAATACTGTTTCCTGTGTGAAATTGTTATCCGCTCACAATTCCACACATTATACGAGCCGATGATTA
ATTGTCAACAGCTCATTTCAGAATATTTGCCAGAACCGTTATGATGTCGGCGCAAAAAACATTATCCAGA
ACGGGAGTGCGCCTTGAGCGACACGAATTATGCAGTGATTTACGACCTGCACAGCCATACCACAGCTTCC
GATGGCTGCCTGACGCCAGAAGCATTGGTGCACCGTGCAGTCGATAAGCTAATTCCAACGCCATCAAAAA
TAATTCGCGTCTGGCCTTCCTGTAGCCAGCTTTCATCAACATTAAATGTGAGCGAGTAACAACCCGTCGG
ATTCTCCGTGGGAACAAACGGCGGATTGACCGTAATGGGATAGGTCACGTTGGTGTAGATGGGCGCATCG
TAACCGTGCATCTGCCAGTTTGAGGGGACGACGACAGTATCGGCCTCAGGAAGATCGCACTCCAGCCAGC
TTTCCGGCACCGCTTCTGGTGCCGGAAACCAGGCAAAGCGCCATTCGCCATTCAGGCTGCGCAACTGTTG
GGAAGGGCGATCGGTGCGGGCCTCTTCGCTATTACGCCAGCTGGCGAAAGGGGGATGTGCTGCAAGGCGA
TTAAGTTGGGTAACGCCAGGGTTTTCCCAGTCACGACGTTGTAAAACGACGGCCAGTGAATCCGTAATCA
TGGTCATAGCTGTTTCCTGTGTGAAATTGTTATCCGCTCACAATTCCACACAACATACGAGCCGGAA
