[The description below was written by a language model from this plasmid's Addgene catalogue record.]
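Description:
pGEX4T1-GST-eIF4G1-His6 is a bacterial expression plasmid built on the pGEX-4T-1 backbone (about 4.9 kb without insert), a commercial vector designed for producing glutathione S-transferase fusion proteins in E. coli. It is maintained as a high-copy plasmid under ampicillin selection. The record does not include a feature table, so the origin of replication and other backbone elements are not itemised. pGEX-series vectors generally carry a pBR322-type origin and a lacI repressor gene, which keeps the promoter off until induction.

The insert is TIF4631 (YGR162W) from Saccharomyces cerevisiae. This gene encodes eIF4G1, the large scaffold subunit of the eIF4F cap-binding complex, which helps recruit mRNA to the small ribosomal subunit. Expression is driven by the tac promoter, a strong hybrid trp/lac promoter that is typically induced with IPTG. The protein is made with GST at the N terminus and a hexahistidine tag at the C terminus. The fragment was inserted by restriction cloning using NotI and BamHI, and the record does not say whether either site survives.

Placing different affinity tags at opposite ends allows sequential purification on glutathione and metal-chelate resins. This enriches for full-length product, which is useful for a large protein that may be prone to truncation or degradation. The 4T family of pGEX vectors normally places a thrombin cleavage site after GST, although the record does not confirm that it is retained here. The associated publication examines how the mRNA 5' cap affects translation initiation pathways, which is consistent with using this plasmid to produce recombinant yeast eIF4G1 for in vitro translation initiation studies.
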