Addgene plasmid #37231: pGEX4T1-GST-eIF4G1-His6
Depositing lab: Jon Lorsch. Depositing organization: Johns Hopkins University and School of Medicine. Publication: The 5'-7-methylguanosine cap on eukaryotic mRNAs serves both to stimulate canonical translation initiation and to block an alternative pathway. Mitchell SF, Walker SE, Algire MA, Park EH, Hinnebusch AG, Lorsch JR. Mol Cell. 2010 Sep 24;39(6):950-62. 10.1016/j.molcel.2010.08.021 PubMed 20864040.
Backbone
  Vector backbone: pGEX4t1
  Backbone manufacturer: Amersham
  Backbone size w/o insert (bp): 4900
  Vector type: Bacterial Expression
Growth in bacteria
  Bacterial resistance: Ampicillin, 100 μg/mL
  Growth temperature: 37°C
  Growth strain: DH5alpha
  Copy number: High Copy
Gene/Insert
  Gene/Insert name: TIF4631 (alt name: eIF4G1)
  Species: S. cerevisiae (budding yeast)
  Entrez Gene: TIF4631 (a.k.a. YGR162W)
  Promoter: tac
  Tag / fusion protein: GST (N terminal on insert); His6 (C terminal on insert)
  Cloning method: Restriction Enzyme; 5′ cloning site NotI (unknown if destroyed); 3′ cloning site BamHI (unknown if destroyed)
  Sequencing primers: 5′ pGEX5; 3′ pGEX3
Terms and licenses: Academic/Nonprofit Terms; Industry Terms: Not Available to Industry
How to cite: pGEX4T1-GST-eIF4G1-His6 was a gift from Jon Lorsch (Addgene plasmid # 37231 ; http://n2t.net/addgene:37231 ; RRID:Addgene_37231)
